Addgene plasmid #227751: pVG137
Purpose: Expresses a version of light-inducible transcription factor EL222 (Val201Leu) under a strong constitutive PGK1pr
Depositing lab: Sahand Jamal Rahi. Depositing organization: Swiss Federal Institute of Technology (EPFL). Publication: Light-directed evolution of dynamic, multi-state, and computational protein functionalities. Gligorovski V, Labagnara M, Scutteri L, Blackholm M, Moglich A, Mansouri N, Rahi SJ. Cell. 2026 Mar 6:S0092-8674(26)00167-4. doi: 10.1016/j.cell.2026.02.002. PubMed 41794024.
Backbone
  Vector backbone: EZL105
  Vector type: Yeast Expression
  Selectable markers: HIS3 ; Cg (budding yeast)
Growth in bacteria
  Bacterial resistance: Ampicillin, 100 μg/mL
  Growth temperature: 37°C
  Growth strain: XL10
  Growth instructions: Can also be grown in DH5alpha.
  Copy number: High Copy
Gene/Insert
  Gene/Insert name: EL222 codon-optimized for budding yeast
  Species: S. cerevisiae (budding yeast)
  Mutation: Val201Leu mutant
  Promoter: PGK1pr
  Cloning method: Restriction Enzyme; 5′ cloning site Unknown (unknown if destroyed)
Terms and licenses: Academic/Nonprofit Terms; Industry Terms: Not Available to Industry
Depositor comments: For a single-copy integration in budding yeast, the plasmid should be cut with PmeI (double-cutter). Please visit https://doi.org/10.1101/2024.02.28.582517 for bioRxiv preprint.
How to cite: pVG137 was a gift from Sahand Jamal Rahi (Addgene plasmid # 227751 ; http://n2t.net/addgene:227751 ; RRID:Addgene_227751)
