[The description below was written by a language model from this plasmid's Addgene catalogue record and pLannotate feature annotations shown in this document.]
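Description:
pVG137 is a yeast expression plasmid built on the EZL105 backbone and designed for chromosomal integration in budding yeast rather than episomal maintenance. No yeast replication origin or centromere is annotated, and the depositor notes that cutting with PmeI, which cuts twice, gives a fragment for single-copy integration. In E. coli it is propagated as a high-copy plasmid through a ColE1/pUC-type origin with ampicillin resistance. It also retains pBluescript-style remnants: an f1 origin, a lacZα fragment, lac regulatory elements and T3/T7 promoters. Yeast selection is by HIS3. The catalogue marks the marker as "Cg", and the feature table shows a Candida glabrata DED1 fragment beside the HIS3 gene. Separate S. cerevisiae DED1 and MRM1/PET56 fragments, genes that neighbour HIS3, are also annotated and probably act as homology arms for targeting the HIS3 locus, although the record does not name the integration site.

The payload is a yeast codon-optimised EL222 carrying a Val201Leu substitution. EL222 is the blue-light-responsive LOV/helix-turn-helix protein from Erythrobacter litoralis, whose DNA-binding domain is released on illumination. The annotation shows its coding sequence directly preceded by a fragment of the herpes simplex virus VP16 activation domain, so the product is a light-inducible transcriptional activator, followed by the CYC1 terminator. The catalogue states that expression is driven by the strong constitutive PGK1 promoter. The automated annotation does not call this promoter, but an unannotated stretch lies upstream of the coding sequence. The plasmid supplies a constitutively expressed optogenetic transcription factor variant for light-controlled gene expression in yeast, and the associated work concerns light-directed protein evolution. The record does not state the functional effect of the Val201Leu change.
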