Features (pLannotate 1.2.2; 26 found; start..end, strand, type, name):
     13..31      -  promoter       T3 promoter: promoter for bacteriophage T3 RNA polymerase
     76..92      -  protein_bind   lac operator: The lac repressor binds to the lac operator to inhibit transcription in E. coli. This inhibition can be relieved by adding lactose or isopropyl-β-D-thiogalactopyranoside (IPTG). lac repressor encoded by lacI
    100..130     -  promoter       lac promoter: promoter for the E. coli lac operon
    145..166     -  protein_bind   CAP binding site: CAP binding activates transcription in the presence of cAMP. E. coli catabolite activator protein
    179..271     -  CDS            lacI (fragment): lac repressor; lacI; The lac repressor binds to the lac operator to inhibit transcription in E. coli. This inhibition can be relieved by adding lactose or isopropyl-β-D-thiogalactopyranoside (IPTG).
    454..1042    -  rep_origin     ori: high-copy-number ColE1/pMB1/pBR322/pUC origin of replication
   1213..2073    -  CDS            AmpR: β-lactamase; bla; confers resistance to ampicillin, carbenicillin, and related antibiotics
   2074..2178    -  promoter       AmpR promoter: bla
   2289..2324    +  CDS            rop (fragment): Rop protein, which maintains plasmids at low copy number; rop
   2426..2475    +  misc_feature   bom (fragment): basis of mobility region from pBR322
   2483..2615    +  promoter       URA3 promoter (fragment): S. cerevisiae URA3
   2615..2707    +  CDS            URA3 (fragment): PYRF_YEAST - Experimental evidence at protein level: Swiss-Prot protein existence level 1. From Saccharomyces cerevisiae (strain ATCC 204508 / S288c) (Baker's yeast).
   2763..2814    +  misc_feature   bom (fragment): basis of mobility region from pBR322
   2842..3270    -  rep_origin     f1 ori (sequence partly withheld): f1 bacteriophage origin of replication; arrow indicates direction of (+) strand synthesis
   3274..3431    -  CDS            lacZα (fragment): LacZα fragment of β-galactosidase; lacZ fragment
   3434..3452    +  promoter       T7 promoter: promoter for bacteriophage T7 RNA polymerase
   3527..3724    -  CDS            DED1 (fragment): DED1_YEAST - Also known as SPP81. Experimental evidence at protein level: Swiss-Prot protein existence level 1. ATP-binding RNA helicase involved in translation initiation. Remodels RNA in response to ADP and ATP concentrations by facilitating disruption, but also formation of RNA duplexes. Has weak ATP-dependent affinity for dsRNA, but strong ATP-dependent affinity for ssRNA. Acts as a virus host factor involved in the replication of the MBV and the L-A viruses by promoting the negative-strand RNA synthesis. May be involved in recognition of the preinitiation complex and DNA binding of the RN
   3720..4052    -  CDS            YO201_YEAST (fragment): Protein uncertain: Swiss-Prot protein existence level 5. From Saccharomyces cerevisiae (strain ATCC 204508 / S288c) (Baker's yeast).
   4826..4844    +  misc_feature   MCS (fragment): pBluescript multiple cloning site
   4881..5114    +  CDS            VP16_HHV11 (fragment): Experimental evidence at protein level: Swiss-Prot protein existence level 1. May play a role in the aggregation of tegument proteins around nucleocapsids during virus morphogenesis. From Human herpesvirus 1 (strain 17) (HHV-1) (Human herpes simplex virus 1).
   5112..5747    +  CDS            LVHTH_ERYLH (fragment): Experimental evidence at protein level: Swiss-Prot protein existence level 1. Has reversible, light-dependent DNA-binding activity. Upon illumination an internal FMN-protein adduct is formed which changes the protein conformation so that the previously sequestered DNA-binding domain is free to bind DNA. Binds to sequences within in its own promoter when illuminated but not when it has been incubated in the dark. From Erythrobacter litoralis (strain HTCC2594).
   5769..6016    +  terminator     CYC1 terminator: S. cerevisiae CYC1; transcription terminator for CYC1
   6067..6255    -  CDS            DED1 (fragment): DED1_CANGA - Protein inferred from homology: Swiss-Prot protein existence level 3. ATP-binding RNA helicase involved in translation initiation. Remodels RNA in response to ADP and ATP concentrations by facilitating disruption, but also formation of RNA duplexes (By similarity). From Candida glabrata (strain ATCC 2001 / CBS 138 / JCM 3761 / NBRC 0622 / NRRL Y-65) (Yeast) (Torulopsis glabrata).
   6742..7377    -  CDS            HIS3: HIS7_YEAST - Experimental evidence at protein level: Swiss-Prot protein existence level 1. From Saccharomyces cerevisiae (strain ATCC 204508 / S288c) (Baker's yeast).
   7483..7670    -  promoter       HIS3 promoter: S. cerevisiae HIS3
   7720..7947    +  CDS            MRM1 (fragment): MRM1_YEAST - Also known as PET56 From Saccharomyces cerevisiae (strain ATCC 204508 / S288c) (Baker's yeast).
>Addgene plasmid #227751 | pVG137 | addgene full sequence | sequence record 458026 | Addgene NGS Result
CAGCTTTTGTTCCCTTTAGTGAGGGTTAATTCCGAGCTTGGCGTAATCATGGTCATAGCTGTTTCCTGTG
TGAAATTGTTATCCGCTCACAATTCCACACAACATACGAGCCGGAAGCATAAAGTGTAAAGCCTGGGGTG
CCTAATGAGTGAGCTAACTCACATTAATTGCGTTGCGCTCACTGCCCGCTTTCCAGTCGGGAAACCTGTC
GTGCCAGCTGCATTAATGAATCGGCCAACGCGCGGGGAGAGGCGGTTTGCGTATTGGGCGCTCTTCCGCT
TCCTCGCTCACTGACTCGCTGCGCTCGGTCGTTCGGCTGCGGCGAGCGGTATCAGCTCACTCAAAGGCGG
TAATACGGTTATCCACAGAATCAGGGGATAACGCAGGAAAGAACATGTGAGCAAAAGGCCAGCAAAAGGC
CAGGAACCGTAAAAAGGCCGCGTTGCTGGCGTTTTTCCATAGGCTCCGCCCCCCTGACGAGCATCACAAA
AATCGACGCTCAAGTCAGAGGTGGCGAAACCCGACAGGACTATAAAGATACCAGGCGTTTCCCCCTGGAA
GCTCCCTCGTGCGCTCTCCTGTTCCGACCCTGCCGCTTACCGGATACCTGTCCGCCTTTCTCCCTTCGGG
AAGCGTGGCGCTTTCTCATAGCTCACGCTGTAGGTATCTCAGTTCGGTGTAGGTCGTTCGCTCCAAGCTG
GGCTGTGTGCACGAACCCCCCGTTCAGCCCGACCGCTGCGCCTTATCCGGTAACTATCGTCTTGAGTCCA
ACCCGGTAAGACACGACTTATCGCCACTGGCAGCAGCCACTGGTAACAGGATTAGCAGAGCGAGGTATGT
AGGCGGTGCTACAGAGTTCTTGAAGTGGTGGCCTAACTACGGCTACACTAGAAGAACAGTATTTGGTATC
TGCGCTCTGCTGAAGCCAGTTACCTTCGGAAAAAGAGTTGGTAGCTCTTGATCCGGCAAACAAACCACCG
CTGGTAGCGGTGGTTTTTTTGTTTGCAAGCAGCAGATTACGCGCAGAAAAAAAGGATCTCAAGAAGATCC
TTTGATCTTTTCTACGGGGTCTGACGCTCAGTGGAACGAAAACTCACGTTAAGGGATTTTGGTCATGAGA
TTATCAAAAAGGATCTTCACCTAGATCCTTTTAAATTAAAAATGAAGTTTTAAATCAATCTAAAGTATAT
ATGAGTAAACTTGGTCTGACAGTTACCAATGCTTAATCAGTGAGGCACCTATCTCAGCGATCTGTCTATT
TCGTTCATCCATAGTTGCCTGACTCCCCGTCGTGTAGATAACTACGATACGGGAGGGCTTACCATCTGGC
CCCAGTGCTGCAATGATACCGCGAGACCCACGCTCACCGGCTCCAGATTTATCAGCAATAAACCAGCCAG
CCGGAAGGGCCGAGCGCAGAAGTGGTCCTGCAACTTTATCCGCCTCCATCCAGTCTATTAATTGTTGCCG
GGAAGCTAGAGTAAGTAGTTCGCCAGTTAATAGTTTGCGCAACGTTGTTGCCATTGCTACAGGCATCGTG
GTGTCACGCTCGTCGTTTGGTATGGCTTCATTCAGCTCCGGTTCCCAACGATCAAGGCGAGTTACATGAT
CCCCCATGTTGTGCAAAAAAGCGGTTAGCTCCTTCGGTCCTCCGATCGTTGTCAGAAGTAAGTTGGCCGC
AGTGTTATCACTCATGGTTATGGCAGCACTGCATAATTCTCTTACTGTCATGCCATCCGTAAGATGCTTT
TCTGTGACTGGTGAGTACTCAACCAAGTCATTCTGAGAATAGTGTATGCGGCGACCGAGTTGCTCTTGCC
CGGCGTCAATACGGGATAATACCGCGCCACATAGCAGAACTTTAAAAGTGCTCATCATTGGAAAACGTTC
TTCGGGGCGAAAACTCTCAAGGATCTTACCGCTGTTGAGATCCAGTTCGATGTAACCCACTCGTGCACCC
AACTGATCTTCAGCATCTTTTACTTTCACCAGCGTTTCTGGGTGAGCAAAAACAGGAAGGCAAAATGCCG
CAAAAAAGGGAATAAGGGCGACACGGAAATGTTGAATACTCATACTCTTCCTTTTTCAATATTATTGAAG
CATTTATCAGGGTTATTGTCTCATGAGCGGATACATATTTGAATGTATTTAGAAAAATAAACAAATAGGG
GTTCCGCGCACATTTCCCCGAAAAGTGCCACCTGACGTCCTCGGCGCGTGACGTCTAAGAAACCATTATT
ATCATGACATTAACCTATAAAAATAGGCGTATCACGAGGCCCTTTCGTCTCGCGCGTTTCGGTGATGACG
GTGAAAACCTCTGACACATGCAGCTCCCGGAGACGGTCACAGCTTGTCTGTAAGCGGATGCCGGGAGCAG
ACAAGCCCGTCAGGGCGCGTCAGCGGGTGTTGGCGGGTGTCGGGGCTGGCTTAACTATGCGGCATCAGAG
CAGATTGTACTGAGAGTGCACCATACCACCTTTTCAATTCATCATTTTTTTTTTATTCTTTTTTTTGATT
TCGGTTTCCTTGAAATTTTTTTGATTCGGTAATCTCCGAACAGAAGGAAGAACGAAGGAAGGAGCACAGA
CTTAGATTGGTATATATACGCATATTGGGTCAGCAGTACAGAACCCTCGACGAAGTTGTAAGTGGTGGAT
CAGATATCATCATTGTTGGCAGAGGACTTTTCGCCAAGGGTAGAGATCCTAATACTAAACTCACAAATTA
GAGCTTCAATTTAATTATATCAGTTATTACCCTATGCGGTGTGAAATACCGCACAGATGCGTAAGGAGAA
AATACCGCATCAGGAAATTGTAAGCGTTAATATTTTGTTAAAATTCGCGTTAAATTTTTGTTAAATCAGC
TCATTTTTTAACCAATAGGCCGAAATCGGCAAAATCCCTTATAAATCAAAAGAATAGACCGAGATAGGGT
[37 nt withheld, positions 2941-2977]
AAAGAACGTGGACTCCAACGTCAAAGG
[49 nt withheld, positions 3005-3053]
T
[91 nt withheld, positions 3055-3145]
G
[124 nt withheld, positions 3147-3270]
CCATTCGCCATTCAGGCTGCGCAACTGTTGGGAAGGGCGATCGGTGCGGGCCTCTTCGCTATTACGCCAG
CTGGCGAAAGGGGGATGTGCTGCAAGGCGATTAAGTTGGGTAACGCCAGGGTTTTCCCAGTCACGACGTT
GTAAAACGACGGCCAGTGAATTGTAATACGACTCACTATAGGGGGCCAGCGTGGCCGTTTAAACATTTAA
ATGGCCGGCCGCTGCCACCGTTGTTTCCACCGAAGAAACCACCGTTGCCGTAACCACCACGACGGTTGTT
GCTAAAGAAGCTGCCACCGCCACGGCCACCGTTGTAGCCGCCGTTGTTGTTATTGTAGTTGCTACTGTTA
TTTCTGGCACTTCTTGGTTTTCCTCTTAAGTGAGGAGGAACATAACCATTCTCGTTGTTGTCGTTGATGC
TTAAATTTTGCACTTGTTCGCTCAGTTCAGCCATAATATGAAATGCTTTTCTTGTTGTTCTTACGGAATA
CCACTTGCCACCTATCACCACAACTAACTTTTTCCCGTTCCTCCATCTCTTTTATATTTTTTTTCTGGAG
TTCAAGAGAAAAAAAAAGAAAAAGCAAAAAGAAAAAAGGAAAGCGCGCCTCGTTCAGAATGACACGTATA
GAATGATGCATTACCTTGTCATCTTCAGTATCATACTGTTCGTATACATACTTACTGACATTCATAGGTA
TACATATATACACATGTATATATATCGTATGCTGCAGCTTTAAATAATCGGTGTCAAGATCTGAGCTCCA
CCGCGGTGGCGGCCGCTTATTTACTCAGGATCCCGCATGTTGCAGGTGGGAGTTCCAGCTCCCGGGAAAC
AGCTGCAAGAATTACTCGTGAGTAAGGAAAGAGTGAGGAACTATCGCATACCTGCATTTAAAGATGCCGA
TTTGGGCGCGAATCCTTTATTTTGGCTTCACCCTCATACTATTATCAGGGCCAGAAAAAGGAAGTGTTTC
CCTCCTTCTTGAATTGATGTTACCCTCATAAAGCACGTGGCCTCTTATCGAGAAAGAAATTACCGTCGCT
CGTGATTTGTTTGCAAAAAGAACAAAACTGAAAAAACCCAGACACGCTCGACTTCCTGTCTTCCTATTGA
TTGCAGCTTCCAATTTCGTCACACAACAAGGTCCTAGCGACGGCTCACAGGTTTTGTAACAAGCAATCGA
AGGTTCTGGAATGGCGGGAAAGGGTTTAGTACCACATGCTATGATGCCCACTGTGATCTCCAGAGCAAAG
TTCGTTCGATCGTACTGTTACTCTCTCTCTTTCAAACAGAATTGTCCGAATCGTGTGACAACAACAGCCT
GTTCTCACACACTCTTTTCTTCTAACCAAGGGGGTGGTTTAGTTTAGTAGAACCTCGTGAAACTTACATT
TACATATATATAAACTTGCATAAATTGGTCAATGCAAGAAATACATATTTGGTCTTTTCTAATTCGTAGT
TTTTCAAGTTCTTAGATGCTTTCTTTTTCTCTTTTTTACAGATCATCAAGGAAGTAATTATCTACTTTTT
ACAACAAATATAAAACACCGCGGTGGCGGCCGCTAAAATCATGGCTAGCCCGAAAAAAAAGAGAAAAGTA
GCCCCACCAACGGACGTTTCACTTGGTGACGAATTACATTTAGACGGTGAGGATGTAGCTATGGCACATG
CCGATGCTCTTGATGATTTTGATCTGGACATGTTAGGTGATGGGGATTCTCCCGGCCCCGGATTTACACC
ACATGATTCTGCTCCGTATGGCGCGTTGGACATGGCAGATTTCGAATTTGAACAGATGTTTACTGATGCA
CTTGGTATCGACGAATATGGAGGTGAATTCGGAGCAGATGATACTAGAGTTGAAGTCCAACCTCCAGCCC
AATGGGTATTGGATTTGATCGAGGCCTCACCCATAGCAAGTGTTGTTAGTGATCCCAGATTGGCTGATAA
TCCTTTGATTGCTATCAACCAGGCCTTTACCGATCTAACTGGGTATTCTGAGGAAGAATGTGTTGGTCGT
AATTGTAGATTTTTGGCAGGATCTGGTACTGAACCCTGGCTAACAGATAAGATCCGTCAAGGTGTTCGTG
AGCATAAACCCGTGTTGGTTGAGATTTTGAATTACAAAAAGGATGGTACTCCTTTTCGTAATGCAGTTTT
GGTGGCACCAATCTATGATGACGATGATGAATTACTATACTTCCTTGGTAGCCAAGTGGAAGTGGATGAC
GATCAACCGAACATGGGCATGGCCCGTAGAGAACGTGCTGCGGAGATGTTAAAAACTCTTTCACCACGTC
AATTAGAAGTCACAACTCTGGTTGCATCAGGCCTAAGAAATAAAGAAGTGGCTGCCAGACTGGGTCTTTC
AGAAAAAACTGTCAAAATGCACAGAGGTTTGTTAATGGAAAAATTAAACTTAAAAACGAGTGCAGATTTA
GTTAGAATTGCCGTAGAAGCAGGTATTTAAGTCGACCTCGAGTAATGATCATGTAATTAGTTATGTCACG
CTTACATTCACGCCCTCCCCCCACATCCGCTCTAACCGAAAAGGAAGGAGTTAGACAACCTGAAGTCTAG
GTCCCTATTTATTTTTTTATAGTTATGTTAGTATTAAGAACGTTATTTATATTTCAAATTTTTCTTTTTT
TTCTGTACAGACGCGTGTACGCATGTAACATTATACTGAAAACCTTGCTTGAGAAGGTTTTGGGACGCTC
GAAGGCTTTAATTTGCGGCCTTATCGCCGGCGAATAAATTAAGGCGCGCCAACATATCCGGAGGTACCCA
AAGCCGAATCCACCACGGTCACCGTTGTTTCTGAAGAAACCACCACGGCCGCCACCGTTGTTGAAACCAC
CACGAGGAGCAGAATCGCCTCTTCTGCCACCACCGTTACGGATGTGAGGTGGAACGTAACCACCACGTCT
TTGTTGCCCTTCAGGCATGGAAACTTGCTCTGCTAACTCAGTCATATTGGATATATGTATTACTTTCTTT
ATTTTTTGTAGTTTAGTCTTCTATTTCTTTTATAGTTTGGTATCTTTTTGCAAAAAATTTACCTCTATAT
CGTGTTCGTGCGTATTTCTTCCTCTATAATATGAAAAGAAAGGCAGTAGTCTTGGTTTTCTATTATTCCA
AATATTACAAGAATACCCAGAACCACAAGAAGCAGAAGAAACTAACTGCTTTATATACTTAATTTCCCGC
CACAAGCTCATCGCCCAGAAGTTTTTTTCAGTTTTTCACCTGACAATCTGGCAGCTCGCTGAAAAATTTT
CACCTGGGGTCGCCTGCTACGTAGAGTGATCACGTTTATGAATAGCACATTATATAGTGGCCCAGACGGT
CTGATGGTAGTTCATGTAGTTAAGAATAAATACTCTGTTTGTGTGATTTCTATGTGTACGTTATCTATAT
AAATATTGTTGATGGTGGTAGCTGTGGGCTGTGTTCTATGCTAGGACACCCTTAGTGGATGGAACGTCAT
CGCGACCCGTAGGTGTTCTTGCCTCTCTGATGGCGATGGCGAGCGCCTTGAAAGCTGATTCGGAGCGGTG
GTGGTCGTTGGTGCCCCGCAGACAGTCCACATGCATGGTGATACGCGCCTCAGTGGCGAAACTCTCCAAG
AAGTGCGGGATCATCTCTGTGGATAGCTGGCCTATGCGTTCTCGCTTCAGGCCCAGCTCCACCACGGCGA
AAGGCCTATTGGAGAAGTCAACCACAGCGCGGCTCAGCGCCTCGTCCAGTGGTGCAAACCCATGCCCGAA
CCTCTTGATACCACGCACGGAGCCAAGCGCCTCCTTGAACGCTTGGCCCAGCGCAATCCCACAGTCCTCA
ACAGTGTGGTGGTCATCGATGTGCAAGTCCCCTATACACTCCAGGATCAGAGACCACCCGCCATGCTTCG
CCAGCGCAGTCAACATGTGGTCCAAAAACCCAACTCCAGTGTGCACATGGATGGTCTGCCCATCACCACT
AGCATATTCCTTGCCCAGTATGCTCTCCCGTACAGAAACAGACCCACCGTCAAGATCCAGCGCCAGCTGT
ATATTCGTCTCCTGCGTAACCCTCTTAACAAACGCCATCCTTTGCTCGATGCTTCTCTTTGCTTCAATTA
TCTCAACTTTAAGTAAACCTGAAGTAAACTAGAACTAGATTAAATCAGAAGGCATCCGCAGCTTTATATA
CATATAGAGCCTCTTTGCCTTCGTTTATCTTGCCTGCTCATTTTTTAGTATATTCTTCGAAGAAATCACA
TTACTTTATATAATGTATAATTCATTATGTGATAATGCCAATCGCTAAGAAAAAAAAAGAGTCATCCGCT
AGGTGGAAAAAAAAAAATGAAAATCATTACCGAGGCATAAAAAAATATAGAGTGTACTAGAGGAGGCCAA
GAGTAATAGAAAAAGAAAATTGCGGGAAAGGACTGTGTTATGACTTCCCTGACTAATGCCGTGTTCAAAC
GATACCTGGCAGTGACTCCTAGCGCTCACCAAGCTCTTAAAACGAGAATTAAGAAAAAGTCGTCATCTTT
CGATAAGTTTTTCCCACAGCAAAGCAATAGTAGAAAAAAACAATGGGAAACGTTGAATGAAGACAAAGCG
TCGTGGTTTAAAAGGAAATACGCTCACGTACATGCTAGGGAACAGGACCGTGCAGCGGCCAGCGTGGCCG
TTTAAACATTTAAATGGCCGGCC
